Addgene plasmid #56470: mEGFP-Pit1-6
Purpose: Localization: Nucleus, Excitation: 488, Emission: 507
Depositing lab: Michael Davidson. Depositing organization: Florida State University, Tallahassee.
Backbone
  Vector backbone: mEGFP
  Backbone size w/o insert (bp): 4750
  Vector type: Mammalian Expression
  Selectable markers: Neomycin (select with G418)
Growth in bacteria
  Bacterial resistance: Kanamycin, 50 μg/mL
  Growth temperature: 37°C
  Growth strain: DH5alpha
  Copy number: High Copy
Gene/Insert
  Gene/Insert name: Pit1 (alt name: NM_013008.2)
  Species: R. norvegicus (rat)
  Promoter: CMV
  Tag / fusion protein: mEGFP (C terminal on backbone)
  Cloning method: Unknown
  Sequencing primers: 5′ CMV-F; 3′ SV40pA-R
Terms and licenses: Academic/Nonprofit Terms; Industry Terms
Depositor comments: Excitation = 488; Emission = 507 N44S amino acid change in Pit1, should not affect function.
How to cite: mEGFP-Pit1-6 was a gift from Michael Davidson (Addgene plasmid # 56470 ; http://n2t.net/addgene:56470 ; RRID:Addgene_56470)
