[The description below was written by a language model from this plasmid's Addgene catalogue record.]
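Description:
mEGFP-Pit1-6 is a mammalian expression plasmid that produces rat (R. norvegicus) Pit1, a pituitary-specific POU-domain transcription factor, as a fusion with monomeric enhanced GFP (mEGFP). The record lists the backbone simply as "mEGFP", about 4.75 kb without the insert. It is maintained in E. coli as a high-copy plasmid under kanamycin selection. It also carries a neomycin resistance marker, so stably transfected mammalian cells can be selected with G418. No feature table is provided, so the origin of replication, the linker between the two fusion partners and other backbone details are not stated. The listed 3′ sequencing primer implies an SV40 polyadenylation signal downstream of the expression cassette.

Expression is driven by the CMV promoter, which gives strong constitutive transcription in most mammalian cell lines. The catalogue describes mEGFP as a C-terminal tag carried on the backbone, so the Pit1 coding sequence would sit upstream of the fluorescent protein. The "6" in the name may refer to the linker length, but the record does not confirm this. The "m" in mEGFP denotes a monomeric variant, which limits the weak self-association of GFP that can distort the behaviour of fusion proteins.

The stated purpose is a nuclear localization marker, with excitation at 488 nm and emission at 507 nm, suitable for standard GFP/FITC imaging of the nucleus in live or fixed cells. The depositor notes that the Pit1 sequence carries an N44S amino acid substitution that is not expected to affect function. The cloning method is recorded as unknown.
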