>Addgene plasmid #56470 | mEGFP-Pit1-6 | depositor partial sequence | sequence record 87363 | insert sequence
GATCCGCTAGCCGCCACCATGAGTTGCCAACCTTTCACCTCGGCTGATACCTTTATACCTCTGAATTCTG
ACGCTTCTGCTGCCCTGCCTCTGAGAATGCACCACAGTGCCGCTGAGGGTCTCCCAGCCTCCAACCACGC
CACCAACGTGATGTCCACAGCGACAGGACTTCATTATTCTGTGCCTTCCTGTCATTATGGAAACCAGCCA
TCCACCTACGGAGTGATGGCAGGCACTTTAACCCCTTGTCTTTACAAGTTTCCAGACCACACCCTGAGTC
ATGGGTTTCCTCCCCTGCACCAACCTCTGCTGGCGGAGGACCCAACAGCCTCTGAATTTAAGCAGGAACT
CAGGCGGAAAAGTAAATTGGTGGAAGAGCCAATAGACATGGACTCCCCGGAAATCCGAGAACTGGAGCAG
TTTGCCAACGAATTTAAAGTGAGAAGAATTAAGTTAGGATACACCCAGACAAACGTGGGCGAAGCTCTGG
CCGCTGTCCACGGCTCCGAATTCAGTCAAACAACCATCTGCCGATTTGAAAACTTGCAGCTCAGTTTCAA
AAATGCTTGCAAACTGAAAGCAATTTTATCCAAGTGGCTGGAGGAAGCTGAGCAGGTCGGAGCTTTGTAC
AATGAAAAAGTGGGAGCAAACGAAAGGAAGAGGAAACGGAGGACAACTATCAGTATCGCCGCTAAGGATG
CTTTGGAGAGACACTTTGGAGAGCACAGCAAACCTTCTTCGCAGGAGATCATGCGGATGGCTGAAGAATT
GAATCTCGAGAAAGAAGTAGTAAGAGTGTGGTTTTGCAACCGAAGGCAGAGAGAAAAACGGGTGAAAACG
AGTCTCAATCAAAGTCTGTTCTCTATTTCAAAGGAGCATCTTGAGTGCAGAGATCCACCGGTCGCCACCA
TGGTGAGCAAGGGCGAGGAGCTGTTCACCGGGGTGGTGCCCATCCTGGTCGAGCTGGACGGCGACGTAAA
CGGCCACAAGTTCAGCGTGTCCGGCGAGGGCGAGGGCGATGCCACCTACGGCAAGCTGACCCTGAAGTTC
ATCTGCACCACCGGCAAGCTGCCCGTGCCCTGGCCCACCCTCGTGACCACCCTGACCTACGGCGTGCAGT
GCTTCAGCCGCTACCCCGACCACATGAAGCAGCACGACTTCTTCAAGTCCGCCATGCCCGAAGGCTACGT
CCAGGAGCGCACCATCTTCTTCAAGGACGACGGCAACTACAAGACCCGCGCCGAGGTGAAGTTCGAGGGC
GACACCCTGGTGAACCGCATCGAGCTGAAGGGCATCGACTTCAAGGAGGACGGCAACATCCTGGGGCACA
AGCTGGAGTACAACTACAACAGCCACAACGTCTATATCATGGCCGACAAGCAGAAGAACGGCATCAAGGT
GAACTTCAAGATCCGCCACAACATCGAGGACGGCAGCGTGCAGCTCGCCGACCACTACCAGCAGAACACC
CCCATCGGCGACGGCCCCGTGCTGCTGCCCGACAACCACTACCTGAGCACCCAGTCCAAGCTGAGCAAAG
ACCCCAACGAGAAGCGCGATCACATGGTCCTGCTGGAGTTCGTGACCGCCGCCGGGATCACTCTCGGCAT
GGACGAGCTGTACAAGTAAAGCGGCCGCGACTCTAGATCATAATCAGCCATACCACATT
