>Addgene plasmid #56470 | mEGFP-Pit1-6 | addgene partial sequence | sequence record 106716 | CMV-F 5'-CGCAAATGGGCGGTAGGCGTG-3'
AGCGACTGGTTTAGTGAACCGTCAGATCCGCTAGCCGCCACCATGAGTTGCCAACCTTTCACCTCGGCTG
ATACCTTTATACCTCTGAATTCTGACGCTTCTGCTGCCCTGCCTCTGAGAATGCACCACAGTGCCGCTGA
GGGTCTCCCAGCCTCCAACCACGCCACCAACGTGATGTCCACAGCGACAGGACTTCATTATTCTGTGCCT
TCCTGTCATTATGGAAACCAGCCATCCACCTACGGAGTGATGGCAGGCACTTTAACCCCTTGTCTTTACA
AGTTTCCAGACCACACCCTGAGTCATGGGTTTCCTCCCCTGCACCAACCTCTGCTGGCGGAGGACCCAAC
AGCCTCTGAATTTAAGCAGGAACTCAGGCGGAAAAGTAAATTGGTGGAAGAGCCAATAGACATGGACTCC
CCGGAAATCCGAGAACTGGAGCAGTTTGCCAACGAATTTAAAGTGAGAAGAATTAAGTTAGGATACACCC
AGACAAACGTGGGCGAAGCTCTGGCCGCTGTCCACGGCTCCGAATTCAGTCAAACAACCATCTGCCGATT
TGAAAACTTGCAGCTCAGTTTCAAAAATGCTTGCAAACTGAAAGCAATTTTATCCAAGTGGCTGGAGGAA
GCTGAGCAGGTCGGAGCTTTGTACAATGAAAAAGTGGGAGCAAACGAAAGGAAGAGGAAACGGAGGACAA
CTATCAGTATCGCCGCTAAGGATGCTTTGGAGAGACACTTTGGAGAGCACAGCAAACCTTCTTCGCAGGA
GATCATGCGGATGGCTGAAGAATTGAATCTCGAGAAAGAAGTAGTAAGAGTGT
