>Addgene plasmid #56470 | mEGFP-Pit1-6 | addgene partial sequence | sequence record 106717 | SV40pA-R 5'-GAAATTTGTGATGCTATTGC-3'
AGCTGCATAACAGTTAACAACAACAATTGCATTCATTTTATGTTTCAGGTTCAGGGGGAGGTGTGGGAGG
TTTTTTAAAGCAAGTAAAACCTCTACAAATGTGGTATGGCTGATTATGATCTAGAGTCGCGGCCGCTTTA
CTTGTACAGCTCGTCCATGCCGAGAGTGATCCCGGCGGCGGTCACGAACTCCAGCAGGACCATGTGATCG
CGCTTCTCGTTGGGGTCTTTGCTCAGCTTGGACTGGGTGCTCAGGTAGTGGTTGTCGGGCAGCAGCACGG
GGCCGTCGCCGATGGGGGTGTTCTGCTGGTAGTGGTCGGCGAGCTGCACGCTGCCGTCCTCGATGTTGTG
GCGGATCTTGAAGTTCACCTTGATGCCGTTCTTCTGCTTGTCGGCCATGATATAGACGTTGTGGCTGTTG
TAGTTGTACTCCAGCTTGTGCCCCAGGATGTTGCCGTCCTCCTTGAAGTCGATGCCCTTCAGCTCGATGC
GGTTCACCAGGGTGTCGCCCTCGAACTTCACCTCGGCGCGGGTCTTGTAGTTGCCGTCGTCCTTGAAGAA
GATGGTGCGCTCCTGGACGTAGCCTTCGGGCATGGCGGACTTGAAGAAGTCGTGCTGCTTCATGTGGTCG
GGGTAGCGGCTGAAGCACTGCACGCCGTAGGTCAGGGTGGTCACGAGGGTGGGCCAGGGCACGGGCAGCT
TGCCGGTGGTGCAGATGAACTTCAGGGTCAGCTTGCCGTAGGTGGCATCGCCCTCGCCCTCGCCGGACAC
GCTGAACTTGTGGCCGTTTACGTCGCC
